>Addgene plasmid #139072 | pHCKan-phoAp-GFPuv | addgene full sequence | sequence record 276363 | Addgene NGS Result
CAGTCCAGTTACGCTGGAGTCTGAGGCTCGTCCTGAATGATATCAAGCTTGAATTCGTTCGATTACGTAA
AGAAGTTATTGAAGCATCCTCGTCAGTAAAAAGTTAATCTTTTCAACAGCTGTCATAAAGTTGTCACGGC
CGAGACTTATAGTCGCTTTGTTTTTATTTTTTAATGTATTTGTATGTAGGAGGATAATCTATGGCTAGCA
AAGGAGAAGAACTTTTCACTGGAGTTGTCCCAATTCTTGTTGAATTAGATGGTGATGTTAATGGGCACAA
ATTTTCTGTCAGTGGAGAGGGTGAAGGTGATGCTACATACGGAAAGCTTACCCTTAAATTTATTTGCACT
ACTGGAAAACTACCTGTTCCATGGCCAACACTTGTCACTACTTTCTCTTATGGTGTTCAATGCTTTTCCC
GTTATCCGGATCATATGAAACGGCATGACTTTTTCAAGAGTGCCATGCCCGAAGGTTATGTACAGGAACG
CACTATATCTTTCAAAGATGACGGGAACTACAAGACGCGTGCTGAAGTCAAGTTTGAAGGTGATACCCTT
GTTAATCGTATCGAGTTAAAAGGTATTGATTTTAAAGAAGATGGAAACATTCTCGGACACAAACTCGAGT
ACAACTATAACTCACACAATGTATACATCACGGCAGACAAACAAAAGAATGGAATCAAAGCTAACTTCAA
AATTCGCCACAACATTGAAGATGGATCCGTTCAACTAGCAGACCATTATCAACAAAATACTCCAATTGGC
GATGGCCCTGTCCTTTTACCAGACAACCATTACCTGTCGACACAATCTGCCCTTTCGAAAGATCCCAACG
AAAAGCGTGACCACATGGTCCTTCTTGAGTTTGTAACTGCTGCTGGGATTACACATGGCATGGATGAGCT
CTACAAATAATGAGGATCCCCGGCTTATCGGTCAGTTTCACCTGATTTACGTAAAAACCCGCTTCGGCGG
GTTTTTGCTTTTGGAGGGGCAGAAAGATGAATGACTGTCCACGACGCTATACCCAAAAGAAAGACGAATT
CTCTAGATATCGCTCAATACTGACCATTTAAATCATACCTGACCTCCATAGCAGAAAGTCAAAAGCCTCC
GACCGGAGGCTTTTGACTTGATCGGCACGTAAGAGGTTCCAACTTTCACCATAATGAAATAAGATCACTA
CCGGGCGTATTTTTTGAGTTATCGAGATTTTCAGGAGCTAAGGAAGCTAAAATGAGCCATATTCAACGGG
AAACGTCTTGCTCGAGGCCGCGATTAAATTCCAACATGGATGCTGATTTATATGGGTATAAATGGGCTCG
CGATAATGTCGGGCAATCAGGTGCGACAATCTATCGATTGTATGGGAAGCCCGATGCGCCAGAGTTGTTT
CTGAAACATGGCAAAGGTAGCGTTGCCAATGATGTTACAGATGAGATGGTCAGGCTAAACTGGCTGACGG
AATTTATGCCTCTTCCGACCATCAAGCATTTTATCCGTACTCCTGATGATGCATGGTTACTCACCACTGC
GATCCCAGGGAAAACAGCATTCCAGGTATTAGAAGAATATCCTGATTCAGGTGAAAATATTGTTGATGCG
CTGGCAGTGTTCCTGCGCCGGTTGCATTCGATTCCTGTTTGTAATTGTCCTTTTAACGGCGATCGCGTAT
TTCGTCTCGCTCAGGCGCAATCACGAATGAATAACGGTTTGGTTGGTGCGAGTGATTTTGATGACGAGCG
TAATGGCTGGCCTGTTGAACAAGTCTGGAAAGAAATGCATAAGCTTTTGCCATTCTCACCGGATTCAGTC
GTCACCCATGGTGATTTCTCACTTGATAACCTTATTTTTGACGAGGGGAAATTAATAGGTTGTATTGATG
TTGGACGAGTCGGAATCGCAGACCGATACCAGGATCTTGCCATCCTATGGAACTGCCTCGGTGAGTTTTC
TCCTTCATTACAGAAACGGCTTTTTCAAAAATATGGTATTGATAATCCTGATATGAATAAATTGCAGTTT
CACTTGATGCTCGATGAGTTTTTCTGAGGGCCCAAATGTAATCACCTGGCTCACCTTCGGGTGGGCCTTT
CTGCGTTGCTGGCGTTTTTCCATAGGCTCCGCCCCCCTGACGAGCATCACAAAAATCGATGCTCAAGTCA
GAGGTGGCGAAACCCGACAGGACTATAAAGATACCAGGCGTTTCCCCCTGGAAGCTCCCTCGTGCGCTCT
CCTGTTCCGACCCTGCCGCTTACCGGATACCTGTCCGCCTTTCTCCCTTCGGGAAGCGTGGCGCTTTCTC
ATAGCTCACGCTGTAGGTATCTCAGTTCGGTGTAGGTCGTTCGCTCCAAGCTGGGCTGTGTGCACGAACC
CCCCGTTCAGCCCGACCGCTGCGCCTTATCCGGTAACTATCGTCTTGAGTCCAACCCGGTAAGACACGAC
TTATCGCCACTGGCAGCAGCCACTGGTAACAGGATTAGCAGAGCGAGGTATGTAGGCGGTGCTACAGAGT
TCTTGAAGTGGTGGCCTAACTACGGCTACACTAGAAGAACAGTATTTGGTATCTGCGCTCTGCTGAAGCC
AGTTACCTCGGAAAAAGAGTTGGTAGCTCTTGATCCGGCAAACAAACCACCGCTGGTAGCGGTGGTTTTT
TTGTTTGCAAGCAGCAGATTACGCGCAGAAAAAAAGGATCTCAAGAAGATCCTTTGATTTTCTACCGAAG
AAAGGCCCACCCGTGAAGGTGAGCCAGTGAGTTGATTG
Features (pLannotate 1.2.2; 7 found; start..end, strand, type, name):
    201..920     +  CDS            Cycle 3 GFP: Cycle 3 GFP (Crameri et al., 1996) mammalian codon-optimized
   1107..1138    +  terminator     tonB terminator: bidirectional E. coli tonB-P14 transcription terminator
   1139..1241    +  promoter       cat promoter: promoter of the E. coli cat gene encoding chloramphenicol acetyltransferase
   1242..2055    +  CDS            KanR (fragment): aminoglycoside phosphotransferase; aph(3')-Ia; confers resistance to kanamycin in bacteria or G418 (Geneticin®) in eukaryotes
   2078..2105    +  terminator     T7Te terminator: phage T7 early transcription terminator
   2117..2704    -  rep_origin     ori: high-copy-number ColE1/pMB1/pBR322/pUC origin of replication
   2726..2755    -  terminator     T3Te terminator: phage T3 early transcription terminator
