[The description below was written by a language model from this plasmid's Addgene catalogue record and pLannotate feature annotations shown in this document.]
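Description:
pHCKan-phoAp-GFPuv is a small (about 2.8 kb) high-copy bacterial expression plasmid built on the pSMART-HC Kan backbone, in which the E. coli phoA promoter (phoAp) drives the fluorescent reporter GFPuv. It replicates in E. coli from a ColE1/pUC-type origin and is selected with kanamycin through an aph(3')-Ia aminoglycoside phosphotransferase gene, which the feature table places downstream of a cat promoter. In keeping with the pSMART design, transcription terminators insulate the functional modules. A bidirectional tonB terminator lies between the reporter cassette and the resistance marker, a T7 early terminator follows the kanamycin gene, and a T3 early terminator flanks the origin. This arrangement limits read-through into or out of the cloned cassette.

The annotated payload is a 720 bp open reading frame identified as Cycle 3 GFP, the UV-excitable, brighter-folding variant commonly called GFPuv. The automated annotation does not mark the phoA promoter itself, but the catalogue entry describes the insert as phoAp-GFPuv assembled by Gibson cloning, and the roughly 200 bp of unannotated sequence upstream of the GFP coding region is where the promoter would be expected. phoAp belongs to the Pho regulon and is activated when inorganic phosphate is depleted, so GFP expression stays low during phosphate-replete growth and switches on as phosphate runs out.

The plasmid serves as a reporter for characterising low-phosphate-inducible expression, in the context of two-stage autoinduction, where biomass accumulation is separated from protein production without adding an inducer. The depositor notes that the strain DLF_R002 is used for recombinant protein production, but that it is not needed simply to propagate the plasmid.
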