Addgene plasmid #139072: pHCKan-phoAp-GFPuv
Purpose: Low phosphate inducible promoter phoAp for GFP expression
Depositing lab: Michael Lynch. Depositing organization: Duke University. Publication: Media Robustness and Scalability of Phosphate Regulated Promoters Useful for Two-Stage Autoinduction in E. coli. Moreb EA, Ye Z, Efromson JP, Hennigan JN, Menacho-Melgar R, Lynch MD. ACS Synth Biol. 2020 Jun 19;9(6):1483-1486. doi: 10.1021/acssynbio.0c00182. Epub 2020 May 27. PubMed 32353228.
Backbone
  Vector backbone: pSMART-HC Kan
  Vector type: Bacterial Expression
Growth in bacteria
  Bacterial resistance: Kanamycin, 50 μg/mL
  Growth temperature: 37°C
  Growth strain: DH5alpha ; DLF_R002
  Copy number: High Copy
Gene/Insert
  Gene/Insert name: phoAp-GFPuv
  Species: E. coli
  Cloning method: Gibson Cloning
Terms and licenses: Academic/Nonprofit Terms; Industry Terms: Not Available to Industry
Depositor comments: DLF_R002 is used for recombinant protein production. It is not required to propogate the plasmid.
How to cite: pHCKan-phoAp-GFPuv was a gift from Michael Lynch (Addgene plasmid # 139072 ; http://n2t.net/addgene:139072 ; RRID:Addgene_139072)
